>Addgene plasmid #125841 | pLVX-M-Flag-BAP1-C91A | addgene full sequence | sequence record 246140 | Addgene NGS Result
TGGAAGGGCTAATTCACTCCCAAAGAAGACAAGATATCCTTGATCTGTGGATCTACCACACACAAGGCTA
CTTCCCTGATTAGCAGAACTACACACCAGGGCCAGGGGTCAGATATCCACTGACCTTTGGATGGTGCTAC
AAGCTAGTACCAGTTGAGCCAGATAAGGTAGAAGAGGCCAATAAAGGAGAGAACACCAGCTTGTTACACC
CTGTGAGCCTGCATGGGATGGATGACCCGGAGAGAGAAGTGTTAGAGTGGAGGTTTGACAGCCGCCTAGC
ATTTCATCACGTGGCCCGAGAGCTGCATCCGGAGTACTTCAAGAACTGCTGATATCGAGCTTGCTACAAG
GGACTTTCCGCTGGGGACTTTCCAGGGAGGCGTGGCCTGGGCGGGACTGGGGAGTGGCGAGCCCTCAGAT
CCTGCATATAAGCAGCTGCTTTTTGCCTGTACTGGGTCTCTCTGGTTAGACCAGATCTGAGCCTGGGAGC
TCTCTGGCTAACTAGGGAACCCACTGCTTAAGCCTCAATAAAGCTTGCCTTGAGTGCTTCAAGTAGTGTG
TGCCCGTCTGTTGTGTGACTCTGGTAACTAGAGATCCCTCAGACCCTTTTAGTCAGTGTGGAAAATCTCT
AGCAGTGGCGCCCGAACAGGGACTTGAAAGCGAAAGGGAAACCAGAGGAGCTCTCTCGACGCAGGACTCG
GCTTGCTGAAGCGCGCACGGCAAGAGGCGAGGGGCGGCGACTGGTGAGTACGCCAAAAATTTTGACTAGC
GGAGGCTAGAAGGAGAGAGATGGGTGCGAGAGCGTCAGTATTAAGCGGGGGAGAATTAGATCGCGATGGG
AAAAAATTCGGTTAAGGCCAGGGGGAAAGAAAAAATATAAATTAAAACATATAGTATGGGCAAGCAGGGA
GCTAGAACGATTCGCAGTTAATCCTGGCCTGTTAGAAACATCAGAAGGCTGTAGACAAATACTGGGACAG
CTACAACCATCCCTTCAGACAGGATCAGAAGAACTTAGATCATTATATAATACAGTAGCAACCCTCTATT
GTGTGCATCAAAGGATAGAGATAAAAGACACCAAGGAAGCTTTAGACAAGATAGAGGAAGAGCAAAACAA
AAGTAAGACCACCGCACAGCAAGCGGCCGGCCGCTGATCTTCAGACCTGGAGGAGGAGATATGAGGGACA
ATTGGAGAAGTGAATTATATAAATATAAAGTAGTAAAAATTGAACCATTAGGAGTAGCACCCACCAAGGC
AAAGAGAAGAGTGGTGCAGAGAGAAAAAAGAGCAGTGGGAATAGGAGCTTTGTTCCTTGGGTTCTTGGGA
GCAGCAGGAAGCACTATGGGCGCAGCGTCAATGACGCTGACGGTACAGGCCAGACAATTATTGTCTGGTA
TAGTGCAGCAGCAGAACAATTTGCTGAGGGCTATTGAGGCGCAACAGCATCTGTTGCAACTCACAGTCTG
GGGCATCAAGCAGCTCCAGGCAAGAATCCTGGCTGTGGAAAGATACCTAAAGGATCAACAGCTCCTGGGG
ATTTGGGGTTGCTCTGGAAAACTCATTTGCACCACTGCTGTGCCTTGGAATGCTAGTTGGAGTAATAAAT
CTCTGGAACAGATTTGGAATCACACGACCTGGATGGAGTGGGACAGAGAAATTAACAATTACACAAGCTT
AATACACTCCTTAATTGAAGAATCGCAAAACCAGCAAGAAAAGAATGAACAAGAATTATTGGAATTAGAT
AAATGGGCAAGTTTGTGGAATTGGTTTAACATAACAAATTGGCTGTGGTATATAAAATTATTCATAATGA
TAGTAGGAGGCTTGGTAGGTTTAAGAATAGTTTTTGCTGTACTTTCTATAGTGAATAGAGTTAGGCAGGG
ATATTCACCATTATCGTTTCAGACCCACCTCCCAACCCCGAGGGGACCCGACAGGCCCGAAGGAATAGAA
GAAGAAGGTGGAGAGAGAGACAGAGACAGATCCATTCGATTAGTGAACGGATCTCGACGGTATCGCCTTT
AAAAGAAAAGGGGGGATTGGGGGGTACAGTGCAGGGGAAAGAATAGTAGACATAATAGCAACAGACATAC
AAACTAAAGAATTACAAAAACAAATTACAAAAATTCAAAATTTTCGGGTTTATTACAGGGACAGCAGAGA
TCCAGTTTATCGATAAGCTTGGGAGTTCCGCGTTACATAACTTACGGTAAATGGCCCGCCTGGCTGACCG
CCCAACGACCCCCGCCCATTGACGTCAATAATGACGTATGTTCCCATAGTAACGCCAATAGGGACTTTCC
ATTGACGTCAATGGGTGGAGTATTTACGGTAAACTGCCCACTTGGCAGTACATCAAGTGTATCATATGCC
AAGTACGCCCCCTATTGACGTCAATGACGGTAAATGGCCCGCCTGGCATTATGCCCAGTACATGACCTTA
TGGGACTTTCCTACTTGGCAGTACATCTACGTATTAGTCATCGCTATTACCATGGTGATGCGGTTTTGGC
AGTACATCAATGGGCGTGGATAGCGGTTTGACTCACGGGGATTTCCAAGTCTCCACCCCATTGACGTCAA
TGGGAGTTTGTTTTGGCACCAAAATCAACGGGACTTTCCAAAATGTCGTAACAACTCCGCCCCATTGACG
CAAATGGGCGGTAGGCGTGTACGGTGGGAGGTCTATATAAGCAGAGCTCGTTTAGTGAACCGTCAGATCG
CCTGGAGACGCCATCCACGCTGTTTTGACCTCCATAGAAGACACCGACTCTACTAGAGGATCGCTAGCGC
TACCGGACTCAGATCTCGAGCTCATCGGGATCCAGGATGGACTACAAAGACGATGACGACAAGCTCGAGA
ATAAGGGCTGGCTGGAGCTGGAGAGCGACCCAGGCCTCTTCACCCTGCTCGTGGAAGATTTCGGTGTCAA
GGGGGTGCAAGTGGAGGAGATCTACGACCTTCAGAGCAAATGTCAGGGCCCTGTATATGGATTTATCTTC
CTGTTCAAATGGATCGAAGAGCGCCGGTCCCGGCGAAAGGTCTCTACCTTGGTGGATGATACGTCCGTGA
TTGATGATGATATTGTGAATAACATGTTCTTTGCCCACCAGCTGATACCCAACTCTGCTGCAACTCATGC
CTTGCTGAGCGTGCTCCTGAACTGCAGCAGCGTGGACCTGGGACCCACCCTGAGTCGCATGAAGGACTTC
ACCAAGGGTTTTAGCCCTGAGAGCAAAGGATATGCGATTGGCAATGCCCCGGAGTTGGCCAAGGCCCATA
ATAGCCATGCCAGGCCCGAGCCACGCCACCTCCCTGAGAAGCAGAATGGCCTTAGTGCAGTGCGGACCAT
GGAGGCGTTCCACTTTGTCAGCTATGTGCCTATCACAGGCCGGCTCTTTGAGCTGGATGGGCTGAAGGTC
TACCCCATTGACCATGGGCCCTGGGGGGAGGACGAGGAGTGGACAGACAAGGCCCGGCGGGTCATCATGG
AGCGTATCGGCCTCGCCACTGCAGGGGAGCCCTACCACGACATCCGCTTCAACCTGATGGCAGTGGTGCC
CGACCGCAGGATCAAGTATGAGGCCAGGCTGCATGTGCTGAAGGTGAACCGTCAGACAGTACTAGAGGCT
CTGCAGCAGCTGATAAGAGTAACACAGCCAGAGCTGATTCAGACCCACAAGTCTCAAGAGTCACAGCTGC
CTGAGGAGTCCAAGTCAGCCAGCAACAAGTCCCCGCTGGTGCTGGAAGCAAACAGGGCCCCTGCAGCCTC
TGAGGGCAACCACACAGATGGTGCAGAGGAGGCGGCTGGTTCATGCGCACAAGCCCCATCCCACAGCCCT
CCCAACAAACCCAAGCTAGTGGTGAAGCCTCCAGGCAGCAGCCTCAATGGGGTTCACCCCAACCCCACTC
CCATTGTCCAGCGGCTGCCGGCCTTTCTAGACAATCACAATTATGCCAAGTCCCCCATGCAGGAGGAAGA
AGACCTGGCGGCAGGTGTGGGCCGCAGCCGAGTTCCAGTCCGCCCACCCCAGCAGTACTCAGATGATGAG
GATGACTATGAGGATGACGAGGAGGATGACGTGCAGAACACCAACTCTGCCCTTAGGTATAAGGGGAAGG
GAACAGGGAAGCCAGGGGCATTGAGCGGTTCTGCTGATGGGCAACTGTCAGTGCTGCAGCCCAACACCAT
CAACGTCTTGGCTGAGAAGCTCAAAGAGTCCCAGAAGGACCTCTCAATTCCTCTGTCCATCAAGACTAGC
AGCGGGGCTGGGAGTCCGGCTGTGGCAGTGCCCACACACTCGCAGCCCTCACCCACCCCCAGCAATGAGA
GTACAGACACGGCCTCTGAGATCGGCAGTGCTTTCAACTCGCCACTGCGCTCGCCTATCCGCTCAGCCAA
CCCGACGCGGCCCTCCAGCCCTGTCACCTCCCACATCTCCAAGGTGCTTTTTGGAGAGGATGACAGCCTG
CTGCGTGTTGACTGCATACGCTACAACCGTGCTGTCCGTGATCTGGGTCCTGTCATCAGCACAGGCCTGC
TGCACCTGGCTGAGGATGGGGTGCTGAGTCCCCTGGCGCTGACAGAGGGTGGGAAGGGTTCCTCGCCCTC
CATCAGACCAATCCAAGGCAGCCAGGGGTCCAGCAGCCCAGTGGAGAAGGAGGTCGTGGAAGCCACGGAC
AGCAGAGAGAAGACGGGGATGGTGAGGCCTGGCGAGCCCTTGAGTGGGGAGAAATACTCACCCAAGGAGC
TGCTGGCACTGCTGAAGTGTGTGGAGGCTGAGATTGCAAACTATGAGGCGTGCCTCAAGGAGGAGGTAGA
GAAGAGGAAGAAGTTCAAGATTGATGACCAGAGAAGGACCCACAACTACGATGAGTTCATCTGCACCTTT
ATCTCCATGCTGGCTCAGGAAGGCATGCTGGCCAACCTAGTGGAGCAGAACATCTCCGTGCGGCGGCGCC
AAGGGGTCAGCATCGGCCGGCTCCACAAGCAGCGGAAGCCTGACCGGCGGAAACGCTCTCGCCCCTACAA
GGCCAAGCGCCAGTGAGAATTCCGACATGCTCTAGATAATTCTACCGGGTAGGGGAGGCGCTTTTCCCAA
GGCAGTCTGGAGCATGCGCTTTAGCAGCCCCGCTGGGCACTTGGCGCTACACAAGTGGCCTCTGGCCTCG
CACACATTCCACATCCACCGGTAGGCGCCAACCGGCTCCGTTCTTTGGTGGCCCCTTCGCGCCACCTTCT
ACTCCTCCCCTAGTCAGGAAGTTCCCCCCCGCCCCGCAGCTCGCGTCGTGCAGGACGTGACAAATGGAAG
TAGCACGTCTCACTAGTCTCGTGCAGATGGACAGCACCGCTGAGCAATGGAAGCGGGTAGGCCTTTGGGG
CAGCGGCCAATAGCAGCTTTGCTCCTTCGCTTTCTGGGCTCAGAGGCTGGGAAGGGGTGGGTCCGGGGGC
GGGCTCAGGGGCGGGCTCAGGGGCGGGGCGGGCGCCCGAAGGTCCTCCGGAGGCCCGGCATTCTGCACGC
TTCAAAAGCGCACGTCTGCCGCGCTGTTCTCCTCTTCCTCATCTCCGGGCCTTTCGACCTGCAGCCCAAG
CTTACCATGACCGAGTACAAGCCCACGGTGCGCCTCGCCACCCGCGACGACGTCCCCAGGGCCGTACGCA
CCCTCGCCGCCGCGTTCGCCGACTACCCCGCCACGCGCCACACCGTCGATCCGGACCGCCACATCGAGCG
GGTCACCGAGCTGCAAGAACTCTTCCTCACGCGCGTCGGGCTCGACATCGGCAAGGTGTGGGTCGCGGAC
GACGGCGCCGCGGTGGCGGTCTGGACCACGCCGGAGAGCGTCGAAGCGGGGGCGGTGTTCGCCGAGATCG
GCCCGCGCATGGCCGAGTTGAGCGGTTCCCGGCTGGCCGCGCAGCAACAGATGGAAGGCCTCCTGGCGCC
GCACCGGCCCAAGGAGCCCGCGTGGTTCCTGGCCACCGTCGGCGTCTCGCCCGACCACCAGGGCAAGGGT
CTGGGCAGCGCCGTCGTGCTCCCCGGAGTGGAGGCGGCCGAGCGCGCCGGGGTGCCCGCCTTCCTGGAGA
CCTCCGCGCCCCGCAACCTCCCCTTCTACGAGCGGCTCGGCTTCACCGTCACCGCCGACGTCGAGGTGCC
CGAAGGACCGCGCACCTGGTGCATGACCCGCAAGCCCGGTGCCTGACCGCGTCTGGAACAATCAACCTCT
GGATTACAAAATTTGTGAAAGATTGACTGGTATTCTTAACTATGTTGCTCCTTTTACGCTATGTGGATAC
GCTGCTTTAATGCCTTTGTATCATGCTATTGCTTCCCGTATGGCTTTCATTTTCTCCTCCTTGTATAAAT
CCTGGTTGCTGTCTCTTTATGAGGAGTTGTGGCCCGTTGTCAGGCAACGTGGCGTGGTGTGCACTGTGTT
TGCTGACGCAACCCCCACTGGTTGGGGCATTGCCACCACCTGTCAGCTCCTTTCCGGGACTTTCGCTTTC
CCCCTCCCTATTGCCACGGCGGAACTCATCGCCGCCTGCCTTGCCCGCTGCTGGACAGGGGCTCGGCTGT
TGGGCACTGACAATTCCGTGGTGTTGTCGGGGAAGCTGACGTCCTTTCCATGGCTGCTCGCCTGTGTTGC
CACCTGGATTCTGCGCGGGACGTCCTTCTGCTACGTCCCTTCGGCCCTCAATCCAGCGGACCTTCCTTCC
CGCGGCCTGCTGCCGGCTCTGCGGCCTCTTCCGCGTCTTCGCCTTCGCCCTCAGACGAGTCGGATCTCCC
TTTGGGCCGCCTCCCCGCCTGGAATTAATTCTGCAGTCGAGACCTAGAAAAACATGGAGCAATCACAAGT
AGCAATACAGCAGCTACCAATGCTGATTGTGCCTGGCTAGAAGCACAAGAGGAGGAGGAGGTGGGTTTTC
CAGTCACACCTCAGGTACCTTTAAGACCAATGACTTACAAGGCAGCTGTAGATCTTAGCCACTTTTTAAA
AGAAAAGAGGGGACTGGAAGGGCTAATTCACTCCCAACGAAGACAAGATATCCTTGATCTGTGGATCTAC
CACACACAAGGCTACTTCCCTGATTAGCAGAACTACACACCAGGGCCAGGGGTCAGATATCCACTGACCT
TTGGATGGTGCTACAAGCTAGTACCAGTTGAGCCAGATAAGGTAGAAGAGGCCAATAAAGGAGAGAACAC
CAGCTTGTTACACCCTGTGAGCCTGCATGGGATGGATGACCCGGAGAGAGAAGTGTTAGAGTGGAGGTTT
GACAGCCGCCTAGCATTTCATCACGTGGCCCGAGAGCTGCATCCGGAGTACTTCAAGAACTGCTGATATC
GAGCTTGCTACAAGGGACTTTCCGCTGGGGACTTTCCAGGGAGGCGTGGCCTGGGCGGGACTGGGGAGTG
GCGAGCCCTCAGATCCTGCATATAAGCAGCTGCTTTTTGCCTGTACTGGGTCTCTCTGGTTAGACCAGAT
CTGAGCCTGGGAGCTCTCTGGCTAACTAGGGAACCCACTGCTTAAGCCTCAATAAAGCTTGCCTTGAGTG
CTTCAAGTAGTGTGTGCCCGTCTGTTGTGTGACTCTGGTAACTAGAGATCCCTCAGACCCTTTTAGTCAG
TGTGGAAAATCTCTAGCAGTAGTAGTTCATGTCATCTTATTATTCAGTATTTATAACTTGCAAAGAAATG
AATATCAGAGAGTGAGAGGCCTTGACATTGCTAGCGTTTTACCGTCGACCTCTAGCTAGAGCTTGGCGTA
ATCATGGTCATAGCTGTTTCCTGTGTGAAATTGTTATCCGCTCACAATTCCACACAACATACGAGCCGGA
AGCATAAAGTGTAAAGCCTGGGGTGCCTAATGAGTGAGCTAACTCACATTAATTGCGTTGCGCTCACTGC
CCGCTTTCCAGTCGGGAAACCTGTCGTGCCAGCTGCATTAATGAATCGGCCAACGCGCGGGGAGAGGCGG
TTTGCGTATTGGGCGCTCTTCCGCTTCCTCGCTCACTGACTCGCTGCGCTCGGTCGTTCGGCTGCGGCGA
GCGGTATCAGCTCACTCAAAGGCGGTAATACGGTTATCCACAGAATCAGGGGATAACGCAGGAAAGAACA
TGTGAGCAAAAGGCCAGCAAAAGGCCAGGAACCGTAAAAAGGCCGCGTTGCTGGCGTTTTTCCATAGGCT
CCGCCCCCCTGACGAGCATCACAAAAATCGACGCTCAAGTCAGAGGTGGCGAAACCCGACAGGACTATAA
AGATACCAGGCGTTTCCCCCTGGAAGCTCCCTCGTGCGCTCTCCTGTTCCGACCCTGCCGCTTACCGGAT
ACCTGTCCGCCTTTCTCCCTTCGGGAAGCGTGGCGCTTTCTCATAGCTCACGCTGTAGGTATCTCAGTTC
GGTGTAGGTCGTTCGCTCCAAGCTGGGCTGTGTGCACGAACCCCCCGTTCAGCCCGACCGCTGCGCCTTA
TCCGGTAACTATCGTCTTGAGTCCAACCCGGTAAGACACGACTTATCGCCACTGGCAGCAGCCACTGGTA
ACAGGATTAGCAGAGCGAGGTATGTAGGCGGTGCTACAGAGTTCTTGAAGTGGTGGCCTAACTACGGCTA
CACTAGAAGAACAGTATTTGGTATCTGCGCTCTGCTGAAGCCAGTTACCTTCGGAAAAAGAGTTGGTAGC
TCTTGATCCGGCAAACAAACCACCGCTGGTAGCGGTGGTTTTTTTGTTTGCAAGCAGCAGATTACGCGCA
GAAAAAAAGGATCTCAAGAAGATCCTTTGATCTTTTCTACGGGGTCTGACGCTCAGTGGAACGAAAACTC
ACGTTAAGGGATTTTGGTCATGAGATTATCAAAAAGGATCTTCACCTAGATCCTTTTAAATTAAAAATGA
AGTTTTAAATCAATCTAAAGTATATATGAGTAAACTTGGTCTGACAGTTACCAATGCTTAATCAGTGAGG
CACCTATCTCAGCGATCTGTCTATTTCGTTCATCCATAGTTGCCTGACTCCCCGTCGTGTAGATAACTAC
GATACGGGAGGGCTTACCATCTGGCCCCAGTGCTGCAATGATACCGCGAGACCCACGCTCACCGGCTCCA
GATTTATCAGCAATAAACCAGCCAGCCGGAAGGGCCGAGCGCAGAAGTGGTCCTGCAACTTTATCCGCCT
CCATCCAGTCTATTAATTGTTGCCGGGAAGCTAGAGTAAGTAGTTCGCCAGTTAATAGTTTGCGCAACGT
TGTTGCCATTGCTACAGGCATCGTGGTGTCACGCTCGTCGTTTGGTATGGCTTCATTCAGCTCCGGTTCC
CAACGATCAAGGCGAGTTACATGATCCCCCATGTTGTGCAAAAAAGCGGTTAGCTCCTTCGGTCCTCCGA
TCGTTGTCAGAAGTAAGTTGGCCGCAGTGTTATCACTCATGGTTATGGCAGCACTGCATAATTCTCTTAC
TGTCATGCCATCCGTAAGATGCTTTTCTGTGACTGGTGAGTACTCAACCAAGTCATTCTGAGAATAGTGT
ATGCGGCGACCGAGTTGCTCTTGCCCGGCGTCAATACGGGATAATACCGCGCCACATAGCAGAACTTTAA
AAGTGCTCATCATTGGAAAACGTTCTTCGGGGCGAAAACTCTCAAGGATCTTACCGCTGTTGAGATCCAG
TTCGATGTAACCCACTCGTGCACCCAACTGATCTTCAGCATCTTTTACTTTCACCAGCGTTTCTGGGTGA
GCAAAAACAGGAAGGCAAAATGCCGCAAAAAAGGGAATAAGGGCGACACGGAAATGTTGAATACTCATAC
TCTTCCTTTTTCAATATTATTGAAGCATTTATCAGGGTTATTGTCTCATGAGCGGATACATATTTGAATG
TATTTAGAAAAATAAACAAATAGGGGTTCCGCGCACATTTCCCCGAAAAGTGCCACCTGACGTCGACGGA
TCGGGAGATCAACTTGTTTATTGCAGCTTATAATGGTTACAAATAAAGCAATAGCATCACAAATTTCACA
AATAAAGCATTTTTTTCACTGCATTCTAGTTGTGGTTTGTCCAAACTCATCAATGTATCTTATCATGTCT
GGATCAACTGGATAACTCAAGCTAACCAAAATCATCCCAAACTTCCCACCCCATACCCTATTACCACTGC
CAATTACCTGTGGTTTCATTTACTCTAAACCTGTGATTCCTCTGAATTATTTTCATTTTAAAGAAATTGT
ATTTGTTAAATATGTACTACAAACTTAGTAGT
Features (pLannotate 1.2.2; 25 found; start..end, strand, type, name):
    377..634     +  LTR            5' LTR (truncated): truncated 5' long terminal repeat (LTR) from HIV-1
    681..806     +  misc_feature   HIV-1 Ψ: packaging signal of human immunodeficiency virus type 1
    790..1128    +  CDS            HIV-1 gag (fragment): gag protein from human immunodeficiency virus 1; gag
   1303..1536    +  misc_feature   RRE: The Rev response element (RRE) of HIV-1 allows for Rev-dependent mRNA export from the nucleus to the cytoplasm.
   1913..2013    +  CDS            Rev (fragment): human immunodeficiency virus 1 (HIV-1) Rev protein; rev; enhances nuclear export of unspliced and incompletely spliced viral mRNAs
   2028..2143    +  misc_feature   cPPT/CTS: central polypurine tract and central termination sequence of HIV-1 (lacking the first T)
   2201..2504    +  enhancer       CMV enhancer: human cytomegalovirus immediate early enhancer
   2505..2708    +  promoter       CMV promoter: human cytomegalovirus (CMV) immediate early promoter
   2793..2824    +  misc_feature   MCS (fragment): multiple cloning site
   2839..2859    +  CDS            3xFLAG (fragment): three tandem FLAG® epitope tags
   2870..5053    +  CDS            BAP1: BAP1_HUMAN - Also known as KIAA0272 From Homo sapiens (Human).
   5087..5586    +  promoter       PGK promoter: mouse phosphoglycerate kinase 1 promoter
   5607..6206    +  CDS            PuroR: puromycin N-acetyltransferase; pac from Streptomyces alboniger; confers resistance to puromycin
   6220..6808    +  misc_feature   WPRE: woodchuck hepatitis virus posttranscriptional regulatory element
   6825..7343    +  CDS            nef (fragment): NEF_HV1BR - Experimental evidence at protein level: Swiss-Prot protein existence level 1. Extracellular Nef protein targets CD4(+) T-lymphocytes for apoptosis by interacting with CXCR4 surface receptors (PubMed:14990729). From Human immunodeficiency virus type 1 group M subtype B (isolate BRU/LAI) (HIV-1).
   7391..7648    +  LTR            5' LTR (truncated): truncated 5' long terminal repeat (LTR) from HIV-1
   7801..7817    -  protein_bind   lac operator: The lac repressor binds to the lac operator to inhibit transcription in E. coli. This inhibition can be relieved by adding lactose or isopropyl-β-D-thiogalactopyranoside (IPTG). lac repressor encoded by lacI
   7825..7855    -  promoter       lac promoter: promoter for the E. coli lac operon
   7870..7891    -  protein_bind   CAP binding site: CAP binding activates transcription in the presence of cAMP. E. coli catabolite activator protein
   7904..7996    -  CDS            lacI (fragment): lac repressor; lacI; The lac repressor binds to the lac operator to inhibit transcription in E. coli. This inhibition can be relieved by adding lactose or isopropyl-β-D-thiogalactopyranoside (IPTG).
   8179..8767    -  rep_origin     ori: high-copy-number ColE1/pMB1/pBR322/pUC origin of replication
   8938..9798    -  CDS            AmpR: β-lactamase; bla; confers resistance to ampicillin, carbenicillin, and related antibiotics
   9799..9903    -  promoter       AmpR promoter: bla
   9951..10085   +  polyA_signal   SV40 poly(A) signal: SV40 polyadenylation signal
  10252..329     +  CDS            nef (fragment) (across the origin): NEF_HV1BR - Experimental evidence at protein level: Swiss-Prot protein existence level 1. Extracellular Nef protein targets CD4(+) T-lymphocytes for apoptosis by interacting with CXCR4 surface receptors (PubMed:14990729). From Human immunodeficiency virus type 1 group M subtype B (isolate BRU/LAI) (HIV-1).
