[The description below was written by a language model from this plasmid's Addgene catalogue record and pLannotate feature annotations shown in this document.]
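Description:
pLVX-M-Flag-BAP1-C91A is an HIV-1-based lentiviral expression plasmid built on the pLVX-puro backbone for delivering a mutant form of human BAP1 (BRCA1 associated protein 1) into mammalian cells. In bacteria it is maintained through a high-copy ColE1/pUC-type origin and selected with ampicillin via the β-lactamase gene; remnants of the lac promoter/operator region and an SV40 polyadenylation signal also sit in the backbone.

The transfer cassette is bounded by two HIV-1 LTR elements, both annotated by the software as truncated 5' LTRs and each adjacent to nef-derived sequence. It also carries the Ψ packaging signal with a gag fragment, the Rev response element for Rev-dependent nuclear export of the genomic RNA, and the cPPT/CTS, which aids nuclear import of the viral DNA. Within this, the CMV immediate early enhancer and promoter drive the BAP1 coding sequence, preceded by a short segment matching part of a 3xFLAG annotation, consistent with the single N-terminal Flag tag recorded in the catalogue. Downstream, a mouse PGK promoter drives puromycin N-acetyltransferase so that transduced cells can be selected with puromycin, and a WPRE follows to enhance transcript stability and expression.

The insert carries the C91A substitution, which replaces the cysteine at position 91; in BAP1, a ubiquitin C-terminal hydrolase-family deubiquitinase, this residue is generally understood to be the catalytic cysteine, so the mutant typically serves as an enzymatically inactive control alongside wild-type protein. The stated purpose is simply to express mutant BAP1-C91A, and the associated work concerns BAP1 in the metabolic regulation of ferroptosis and tumour suppression. The cloning sites used are not recorded.
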