Addgene plasmid #125841: pLVX-M-Flag-BAP1-C91A
Purpose: express mutant BAP1-C91A
Depositing lab: Boyi Gan. Depositing organization: University of Texas MD Anderson Cancer Center. Publication: BAP1 links metabolic regulation of ferroptosis to tumour suppression. Zhang Y, Shi J, Liu X, Feng L, Gong Z, Koppula P, Sirohi K, Li X, Wei Y, Lee H, Zhuang L, Chen G, Xiao ZD, Hung MC, Chen J, Huang P, Li W, Gan B. Nat Cell Biol. 2018 Oct;20(10):1181-1192. doi: 10.1038/s41556-018-0178-0. Epub 2018 Sep 10. PubMed 30202049.
Backbone
  Vector backbone: pLVX-puro
  Vector type: Lentiviral
  Selectable markers: Puromycin
Growth in bacteria
  Bacterial resistance: Ampicillin, 100 μg/mL
  Growth temperature: 37°C
  Growth strain: NEB Stable
  Copy number: High Copy
Gene/Insert
  Gene/Insert name: BAP1 (BRCA1 associated protein 1)
  Species: H. sapiens (human)
  Mutation: C91A
  Entrez Gene: BAP1 (a.k.a. HUCEP-13, KURIS, TPDS1, UBM2, UCHL2, UVM2, hucep-6)
  Tag / fusion protein: Flag (N terminal on insert)
  Cloning method: Restriction Enzyme; 5′ cloning site Unknown (unknown if destroyed)
Terms and licenses: Academic/Nonprofit Terms; Industry Terms: Not Available to Industry
How to cite: pLVX-M-Flag-BAP1-C91A was a gift from Boyi Gan (Addgene plasmid # 125841 ; http://n2t.net/addgene:125841 ; RRID:Addgene_125841)
